Addgene plasmid #203958: pMRMTK-clo7
Purpose: Cloning plasmid containing the ampicillin resistance gene insert
Depositing lab: Nathan Crook. Depositing organization: North Carolina State University. Publication: Engineering the Maize Root Microbiome: A Rapid MoClo Toolkit and Identification of Potential Bacterial Chassis for Studying Plant-Microbe Interactions. van Schaik J, Li Z, Cheadle J, Crook N. ACS Synth Biol. 2023 Oct 20;12(10):3030-3040. doi: 10.1021/acssynbio.3c00371. Epub 2023 Sep 15. PubMed 37712562.
Backbone
  Vector backbone: R6Kγ origin of replication and oriT
  Backbone size w/o insert (bp): 789
  Total vector size (bp): 1844
  Vector type: Plant Expression
Growth in bacteria
  Bacterial resistance: Ampicillin, 100 μg/mL
  Growth temperature: 37°C
  Growth strain: Pir1
  Copy number: Low Copy
Gene/Insert
  Gene/Insert name: Ampicillin Resistance Gene
  Insert size (bp): 1055
  Promoter: N/A
  Cloning method: Restriction Enzyme; 5′ cloning site BsaI (not destroyed); 3′ cloning site BsaI (not destroyed)
  Sequencing primers: 5′ TCATCATTGGAAAACGTTCTTCGGG; 3′ CTCCTAGGTATAAACGCAGAAAGGCCC
Terms and licenses: Academic/Nonprofit Terms; Industry Terms: Not Available to Industry
Depositor comments: Please visit https://www.biorxiv.org/content/10.1101/2023.06.05.543168v1 for bioRxiv preprint.
How to cite: pMRMTK-clo7 was a gift from Nathan Crook (Addgene plasmid # 203958 ; http://n2t.net/addgene:203958 ; RRID:Addgene_203958)
