[The description below was written by a language model from this plasmid's Addgene catalogue record and pLannotate feature annotations shown in this document.]
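Description:
pMRMTK-clo7 is a very small (about 1.8 kb) cloning plasmid from a modular cloning (MoClo) toolkit developed for engineering bacteria of the maize root microbiome. Its backbone of roughly 0.8 kb is minimal, consisting of the R6K γ origin of replication and an incP origin of transfer. The γ origin functions only when the R6K initiator protein pi is supplied in trans, so the plasmid is maintained in pir-expressing E. coli hosts such as Pir1, where it is recorded as low copy, and it cannot replicate in bacteria lacking pi. The oriT, annotated together with a short adjoining fragment of traJ, allows the plasmid to be mobilised by conjugation from a donor strain that provides the transfer machinery.

The roughly 1.05 kb insert is an ampicillin resistance cassette: the bla β-lactamase coding sequence driven by its native AmpR promoter. The catalogue lists no separate promoter for the insert. A phage T7 early (T7Te) terminator sits just beyond the 3′ end of the resistance gene, between it and the origin, although it is annotated on the opposite strand. The cassette is flanked by BsaI sites that are retained after cloning, consistent with Golden Gate-style release or exchange of the marker as a standard part during assembly. Because this cassette is the only resistance gene annotated, it serves both as the toolkit payload and as the selection marker for the plasmid itself. The repository classes the vector under plant expression, but no plant regulatory elements are annotated. The features instead point to a bacterial part-storage and assembly plasmid for building conjugative constructs used in plant–microbe interaction studies.
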