Features (pLannotate 1.2.2; 6 found; start..end, strand, type, name):
    209..236     +  terminator     T7Te terminator: phage T7 early transcription terminator
    257..1117    -  CDS            AmpR: β-lactamase; bla; confers resistance to ampicillin, carbenicillin, and related antibiotics
   1118..1222    -  promoter       AmpR promoter: bla
   1419..1528    +  oriT           oriT: incP origin of transfer
   1561..1606    +  CDS            traJ (fragment): oriT-recognizing protein; traJ
   1643..186     +  rep_origin     R6K γ ori (across the origin): γ replication origin from E. coli plasmid R6K; requires the R6K initiator protein pi for replication
>Addgene plasmid #203958 | pMRMTK-clo7 | addgene full sequence | sequence record 404752 | Addgene NGS Result
ATAAATCAGCAACTTAAATAGCCTCTAAGGTTTTAAGTTTTATAAGAAAAAAAAGAATATATAAGGCTTT
TAAAGCTTTTAAGGTTTAACGGTTGTGGACAACAAGCCAGGGATGTAACGCACTGAGAAGCCCTTAGAGC
CTCTCAAAGCAATTTTGAGTGACACAGGAACACTTAACGGCTGACATGGGGGTCTCGCTCCTCACACTGG
CTCACCTTCGGGTGGGCCTTTCTGCGTTTATACCTAGGAGTCAAAATTACCAATGCTTAATCAGTGAGGC
ACCTATCTCAGCGATCTGTCTATTTCGTTCATCCATAGTTGCCTGACTCCCCGTCGTGTAGATAACTACG
ATACGGGAGGGCTTACCATCTGGCCCCAGTGCTGCAATGATACCGCGGGACCCACGCTCACCGGCTCCAG
ATTTATCAGCAATAAACCAGCCAGCCGGAAGGGCCGAGCGCAGAAGTGGTCCTGCAACTTTATCCGCCTC
CATCCAGTCTATTAATTGTTGCCGGGAAGCTAGAGTAAGTAGTTCGCCAGTTAATAGTTTGCGCAACGTT
GTTGCCATTGCTACAGGCATCGTGGTGTCACGCTCGTCGTTTGGTATGGCTTCATTCAGCTCCGGTTCCC
AACGATCAAGGCGAGTTACATGATCCCCCATGTTGTGCAAAAAAGCGGTTAGCTCCTTCGGTCCTCCGAT
CGTTGTCAGAAGTAAGTTGGCCGCAGTGTTATCACTCATGGTTATGGCAGCACTGCATAATTCTCTTACT
GTCATGCCATCCGTAAGATGCTTTTCTGTGACTGGTGAGTACTCAACCAAGTCATTCTGAGAATAGTGTA
TGCGGCGACCGAGTTGCTCTTGCCCGGCGTCAATACGGGATAATACCGCGCCACATAGCAGAACTTTAAA
AGTGCTCATCATTGGAAAACGTTCTTCGGGGCGAAAACTCTCAAGGATCTTACCGCTGTTGAGATCCAGT
TCGATGTAACCCACTCGTGCACCCAACTGATCTTCAGCATCTTTTACTTTCACCAGCGTTTCTGGGTGAG
CAAAAACAGGAAGGCAAAATGCCGCAAAAAAGGGAATAAGGGCGACACGGAAATGTTGAATACTCATACT
CTTCCTTTTTCAATATTATTGAAGCATTTATCAGGGTTATTGTCTCATGAGCGGATACATATTTGAATGT
ATTTAGAAAAATAAACAAATAGGGGTTCCGCGCACATTTCCCCGAAAAGTGCCACCTGAGCGCGAGACCG
TCAATTCGAGGGGGATCAATTCCGTTTTCCGCTGCATAACCCTGCTTCGGGGTCATTATAGCGATTTTTT
CGGTATATCCATCCTTTTTCGCACGATATACAGGATTTTGCCAAAGGGTTCGTGTAGACTTTCCTTGGTG
TATCCAACGGCGTCAGCCGGGCAGGATAGGTGAAGTAGGCCCACCCGCGAGCGGGTGTTCCTTCTTCACT
GTCCCTTATTCGCACCTGGCGGTGCTCAACGGGAATCCTGCTCTGCGAGGCTGGCCGGCTACCGCCGGCG
TAACAGATGAGGGCAAGCGGATGGCTGATGAAACCAAGCCAACCAGGAAGGGCAGCCCACCTATCACGGA
ATTGATCCGGCCACGATGCGTCCGGCGTAGAGGATCTGAAGATCAGCAGTTCAACCTGTTGATAGTACGT
ACTAAGCTCTCATGTTTCACGTACTAAGCTCTCATGTTTAACGTACTAAGCTCTCATGTTTAACGAACTA
AACCCTCATGGCTAACGTACTAAGCTCTCATGGCTAACGTACTAAGCTCTCATGTTTCACGTACTAAGCT
CTCATGTTTGAACAATAAAATTAAT
